>Addgene plasmid #211388 | pcDNA3-RPA32-mVen | addgene full sequence | sequence record 420425 | Addgene NGS Result
ATTTCCCCGAAAAGTGCCACCTGACGTCGACGGATCGGGAGATCTCCCGATCCCCTATGGTGCACTCTCA
GTACAATCTGCTCTGATGCCGCATAGTTAAGCCAGTATCTGCTCCCTGCTTGTGTGTTGGAGGTCGCTGA
GTAGTGCGCGAGCAAAATTTAAGCTACAACAAGGCAAGGCTTGACCGACAATTGCATGAAGAATCTGCTT
AGGGTTAGGCGTTTTGCGCTGCTTCGCGATGTACGGGCCAGATATACGCGTTGACATTGATTATTGACTA
GTTATTAATAGTAATCAATTACGGGGTCATTAGTTCATAGCCCATATATGGAGTTCCGCGTTACATAACT
TACGGTAAATGGCCCGCCTGGCTGACCGCCCAACGACCCCCGCCCATTGACGTCAATAATGACGTATGTT
CCCATAGTAACGCCAATAGGGACTTTCCATTGACGTCAATGGGTGGAGTATTTACGGTAAACTGCCCACT
TGGCAGTACATCAAGTGTATCATATGCCAAGTACGCCCCCTATTGACGTCAATGACGGTAAATGGCCCGC
CTGGCATTATGCCCAGTACATGACCTTATGGGACTTTCCTACTTGGCAGTACATCTACGTATTAGTCATC
GCTATTACCATGGTGATGCGGTTTTGGCAGTACATCAATGGGCGTGGATAGCGGTTTGACTCACGGGGAT
TTCCAAGTCTCCACCCCATTGACGTCAATGGGAGTTTGTTTTGGCACCAAAATCAACGGGACTTTCCAAA
ATGTCGTAACAACTCCGCCCCATTGACGCAAATGGGCGGTAGGCGTGTACGGTGGGAGGTCTATATAAGC
AGAGCTCTCTGGCTAACTAGAGAACCCACTGCTTACTGGCTTATCGAAATTAATACGACTCACTATAGGG
AGACCCAAGCTTGGTACCGAGCTCGGATCCGCCACC
[810 nt withheld, positions 947-1756]
GAATTCTGCAGATATCCATCACACTGGCGGCCGCTCGAGCATGCATCTAGACCGGTCGCCACCATGGTGA
GCAAGGGCGAGGAGCTGTTCACCGGGGTGGTGCCCATCCTGGTCGAGCTGGACGGCGACGTAAACGGCCA
CAAGTTCAGCGTGTCCGGCGAGGGCGAGGGCGATGCCACCTACGGCAAGCTGACCCTGAAGCTGATCTGC
ACCACCGGCAAGCTGCCCGTGCCCTGGCCCACCCTCGTGACCACCCTGGGCTACGGCCTGCAGTGCTTCG
CCCGCTACCCCGACCACATGAAGCAGCACGACTTCTTCAAGTCCGCCATGCCCGAAGGCTACGTCCAGGA
GCGCACCATCTTCTTCAAGGACGACGGCAACTACAAGACCCGCGCCGAGGTGAAGTTCGAGGGCGACACC
CTGGTGAACCGCATCGAGCTGAAGGGCATCGACTTCAAGGAGGACGGCAACATCCTGGGGCACAAGCTGG
AGTACAACTACAACAGCCACAACGTCTATATCACCGCCGACAAGCAGAAGAACGGCATCAAGGCCAACTT
CAAGATCCGCCACAACATCGAGGACGGCGGCGTGCAGCTCGCCGACCACTACCAGCAGAACACCCCCATC
GGCGACGGCCCCGTGCTGCTGCCCGACAACCACTACCTGAGCTACCAGTCCAAGCTGAGCAAAGACCCCA
ACGAGAAGCGCGATCACATGGTCCTGCTGGAGTTCGTGACCGCCGCCGGGATCACTCTCGGCATGGACGA
GCTGTACAAGTAAGGGCCCTATTCTATAGTGTCACCTAAATGCTAGAGCTCGCTGATCAGCCTCGACTGT
GCCTTCTAGTTGCCAGCCATCTGTTGTTTGCCCCTCCCCCGTGCCTTCCTTGACCCTGGAAGGTGCCACT
CCCACTGTCCTTTCCTAATAAAATGAGGAAATTGCATCGCATTGTCTGAGTAGGTGTCATTCTATTCTGG
GGGGTGGGGTGGGGCAGGACAGCAAGGGGGAGGATTGGGAAGACAATAGCAGGCATGCTGGGGATGCGGT
GGGCTCTATGGCTTCTGAGGCGGAAAGAACCAGCTGGGGCTCTAGGGGGTATCCCC
[124 nt withheld, positions 2863-2986]
C
[91 nt withheld, positions 2988-3078]
A
[49 nt withheld, positions 3080-3128]
CCTTTGACGTTGGAGTCCACGTTCTTT
[37 nt withheld, positions 3156-3192]
ACCCTATCTCGGTCTATTCTTTTGATTTATAAGGGATTTTGCCGATTTCGGCCTATTGGTTAAAAAATGA
GCTGATTTAACAAAAATTTAACGCGAATTAATTCTGTGGAATGTGTGTCAGTTAGGGTGTGGAAAGTCCC
CAGGCTCCCCAGCAGGCAGAAGTATGCAAAGCATGCATCTCAATTAGTCAGCAACCAGGTGTGGAAAGTC
CCCAGGCTCCCCAGCAGGCAGAAGTATGCAAAGCATGCATCTCAATTAGTCAGCAACCATAGTCCCGCCC
CTAACTCCGCCCATCCCGCCCCTAACTCCGCCCAGTTCCGCCCATTCTCCGCCCCATGGCTGACTAATTT
TTTTTATTTATGCAGAGGCCGAGGCCGCCTCTGCCTCTGAGCTATTCCAGAAGTAGTGAGGAGGCTTTTT
TGGAGGCCTAGGCTTTTGCAAAAAGCTCCCGGGAGCTTGTATATCCATTTTCGGATCTGATCAAGAGACA
GGATGAGGATCGTTTCGCATGATTGAACAAGATGGATTGCACGCAGGTTCTCCGGCCGCTTGGGTGGAGA
GGCTATTCGGCTATGACTGGGCACAACAGACAATCGGCTGCTCTGATGCCGCCGTGTTCCGGCTGTCAGC
GCAGGGGCGCCCGGTTCTTTTTGTCAAGACCGACCTGTCCGGTGCCCTGAATGAACTGCAGGACGAGGCA
GCGCGGCTATCGTGGCTGGCCACGACGGGCGTTCCTTGCGCAGCTGTGCTCGACGTTGTCACTGAAGCGG
GAAGGGACTGGCTGCTATTGGGCGAAGTGCCGGGGCAGGATCTCCTGTCATCTCACCTTGCTCCTGCCGA
GAAAGTATCCATCATGGCTGATGCAATGCGGCGGCTGCATACGCTTGATCCGGCTACCTGCCCATTCGAC
CACCAAGCGAAACATCGCATCGAGCGAGCACGTACTCGGATGGAAGCCGGTCTTGTCGATCAGGATGATC
TGGACGAAGAGCATCAGGGGCTCGCGCCAGCCGAACTGTTCGCCAGGCTCAAGGCGCGCATGCCCGACGG
CGAGGATCTCGTCGTGACCCATGGCGATGCCTGCTTGCCGAATATCATGGTGGAAAATGGCCGCTTTTCT
GGATTCATCGACTGTGGCCGGCTGGGTGTGGCGGACCGCTATCAGGACATAGCGTTGGCTACCCGTGATA
TTGCTGAAGAGCTTGGCGGCGAATGGGCTGACCGCTTCCTCGTGCTTTACGGTATCGCCGCTCCCGATTC
GCAGCGCATCGCCTTCTATCGCCTTCTTGACGAGTTCTTCTGAGCGGGACTCTGGGGTTCGAAATGACCG
ACCAAGCGACGCCCAACCTGCCATCACGAGATTTCGATTCCACCGCCGCCTTCTATGAAAGGTTGGGCTT
CGGAATCGTTTTCCGGGACGCCGGCTGGATGATCCTCCAGCGCGGGGATCTCATGCTGGAGTTCTTCGCC
CACCCCAACTTGTTTATTGCAGCTTATAATGGTTACAAATAAAGCAATAGCATCACAAATTTCACAAATA
AAGCATTTTTTTCACTGCATTCTAGTTGTGGTTTGTCCAAACTCATCAATGTATCTTATCATGTCTGTAT
ACCGTCGACCTCTAGCTAGAGCTTGGCGTAATCATGGTCATAGCTGTTTCCTGTGTGAAATTGTTATCCG
CTCACAATTCCACACAACATACGAGCCGGAAGCATAAAGTGTAAAGCCTGGGGTGCCTAATGAGTGAGCT
AACTCACATTAATTGCGTTGCGCTCACTGCCCGCTTTCCAGTCGGGAAACCTGTCGTGCCAGCTGCATTA
ATGAATCGGCCAACGCGCGGGGAGAGGCGGTTTGCGTATTGGGCGCTCTTCCGCTTCCTCGCTCACTGAC
TCGCTGCGCTCGGTCGTTCGGCTGCGGCGAGCGGTATCAGCTCACTCAAAGGCGGTAATACGGTTATCCA
CAGAATCAGGGGATAACGCAGGAAAGAACATGTGAGCAAAAGGCCAGCAAAAGGCCAGGAACCGTAAAAA
GGCCGCGTTGCTGGCGTTTTTCCATAGGCTCCGCCCCCCTGACGAGCATCACAAAAATCGACGCTCAAGT
CAGAGGTGGCGAAACCCGACAGGACTATAAAGATACCAGGCGTTTCCCCCTGGAAGCTCCCTCGTGCGCT
CTCCTGTTCCGACCCTGCCGCTTACCGGATACCTGTCCGCCTTTCTCCCTTCGGGAAGCGTGGCGCTTTC
TCATAGCTCACGCTGTAGGTATCTCAGTTCGGTGTAGGTCGTTCGCTCCAAGCTGGGCTGTGTGCACGAA
CCCCCCGTTCAGCCCGACCGCTGCGCCTTATCCGGTAACTATCGTCTTGAGTCCAACCCGGTAAGACACG
ACTTATCGCCACTGGCAGCAGCCACTGGTAACAGGATTAGCAGAGCGAGGTATGTAGGCGGTGCTACAGA
GTTCTTGAAGTGGTGGCCTAACTACGGCTACACTAGAAGAACAGTATTTGGTATCTGCGCTCTGCTGAAG
CCAGTTACCTTCGGAAAAAGAGTTGGTAGCTCTTGATCCGGCAAACAAACCACCGCTGGTAGCGGTGGTT
TTTTTGTTTGCAAGCAGCAGATTACGCGCAGAAAAAAAGGATCTCAAGAAGATCCTTTGATCTTTTCTAC
GGGGTCTGACGCTCAGTGGAACGAAAACTCACGTTAAGGGATTTTGGTCATGAGATTATCAAAAAGGATC
TTCACCTAGATCCTTTTAAATTAAAAATGAAGTTTTAAATCAATCTAAAGTATATATGAGTAAACTTGGT
CTGACAGTTACCAATGCTTAATCAGTGAGGCACCTATCTCAGCGATCTGTCTATTTCGTTCATCCATAGT
TGCCTGACTCCCCGTCGTGTAGATAACTACGATACGGGAGGGCTTACCATCTGGCCCCAGTGCTGCAATG
ATACCGCGAGACCCACGCTCACCGGCTCCAGATTTATCAGCAATAAACCAGCCAGCCGGAAGGGCCGAGC
GCAGAAGTGGTCCTGCAACTTTATCCGCCTCCATCCAGTCTATTAATTGTTGCCGGGAAGCTAGAGTAAG
TAGTTCGCCAGTTAATAGTTTGCGCAACGTTGTTGCCATTGCTACAGGCATCGTGGTGTCACGCTCGTCG
TTTGGTATGGCTTCATTCAGCTCCGGTTCCCAACGATCAAGGCGAGTTACATGATCCCCCATGTTGTGCA
AAAAAGCGGTTAGCTCCTTCGGTCCTCCGATCGTTGTCAGAAGTAAGTTGGCCGCAGTGTTATCACTCAT
GGTTATGGCAGCACTGCATAATTCTCTTACTGTCATGCCATCCGTAAGATGCTTTTCTGTGACTGGTGAG
TACTCAACCAAGTCATTCTGAGAATAGTGTATGCGGCGACCGAGTTGCTCTTGCCCGGCGTCAATACGGG
ATAATACCGCGCCACATAGCAGAACTTTAAAAGTGCTCATCATTGGAAAACGTTCTTCGGGGCGAAAACT
CTCAAGGATCTTACCGCTGTTGAGATCCAGTTCGATGTAACCCACTCGTGCACCCAACTGATCTTCAGCA
TCTTTTACTTTCACCAGCGTTTCTGGGTGAGCAAAAACAGGAAGGCAAAATGCCGCAAAAAAGGGAATAA
GGGCGACACGGAAATGTTGAATACTCATACTCTTCCTTTTTCAATATTATTGAAGCATTTATCAGGGTTA
TTGTCTCATGAGCGGATACATATTTGAATGTATTTAGAAAAATAAACAAATAGGGGTTCCGCGCAC
Features (pLannotate 1.2.2; 22 found; start..end, strand, type, name):
     56..108     -  misc_feature   bom (fragment): basis of mobility region from pBR322
    263..642     +  enhancer       CMV enhancer: human cytomegalovirus immediate early enhancer
    643..846     +  promoter       CMV promoter: human cytomegalovirus (CMV) immediate early promoter
    842..875     +  LTR            5' LTR (truncated) (fragment): truncated 5' long terminal repeat (LTR) from HIV-1
    891..909     +  promoter       T7 promoter: promoter for bacteriophage T7 RNA polymerase
    947..1756    +  CDS            RPA2 (sequence withheld): RFA2_HUMAN - Also known as REPA2, RPA32, RPA34. Experimental evidence at protein level: Swiss-Prot protein existence level 1. As part of the heterotrimeric replication protein A complex (RPA/RP-A), binds and stabilizes single-stranded DNA intermediates, that form during DNA replication or upon DNA stress. It prevents their reannealing and in parallel, recruits and activates different proteins and complexes involved in DNA metabolism. Thereby, it plays an essential role both in DNA replication and the cellular response to DNA damage. In the cellular response to DNA damage, the RPA complex contr
   1820..2539    +  CDS            mVenus: Venus YFP with monomerizing A206K mutation (Nagai et al., 2002; Kremers et al., 2006) mammalian codon-optimized
   2549..2567    -  promoter       SP6 promoter: promoter for bacteriophage SP6 RNA polymerase
   2593..2817    +  polyA_signal   bGH poly(A) signal: bovine growth hormone polyadenylation signal
   2821..2842    +  promoter       SV40 promoter (fragment): SV40 enhancer and early promoter
   2863..3291    +  rep_origin     f1 ori (sequence partly withheld): f1 bacteriophage origin of replication; arrow indicates direction of (+) strand synthesis
   3305..3634    +  promoter       SV40 promoter: SV40 enhancer and early promoter
   3701..4492    +  CDS            neo: KKA2_KLEPN - Also known as kan, nptII. Experimental evidence at protein level: Swiss-Prot protein existence level 1. Resistance to kanamycin, neomycin, paromomycin, ribostamycin, butirosin and gentamicin B. From Klebsiella pneumoniae.
   4516..4674    +  CDS            ble (fragment): BLE_KLEPN - Experimental evidence at protein level: Swiss-Prot protein existence level 1. Binding protein with a strong affinity to the bleomycin family of antibiotics. Binds to CL990; an antimitotic-antibiotic compound. From Klebsiella pneumoniae.
   4669..4790    +  polyA_signal   SV40 poly(A) signal: SV40 polyadenylation signal
   4863..4879    -  protein_bind   lac operator: The lac repressor binds to the lac operator to inhibit transcription in E. coli. This inhibition can be relieved by adding lactose or isopropyl-β-D-thiogalactopyranoside (IPTG). lac repressor encoded by lacI
   4887..4917    -  promoter       lac promoter: promoter for the E. coli lac operon
   4932..4953    -  protein_bind   CAP binding site: CAP binding activates transcription in the presence of cAMP. E. coli catabolite activator protein
   4966..5058    -  CDS            lacI (fragment): lac repressor; lacI; The lac repressor binds to the lac operator to inhibit transcription in E. coli. This inhibition can be relieved by adding lactose or isopropyl-β-D-thiogalactopyranoside (IPTG).
   5241..5829    -  rep_origin     ori: high-copy-number ColE1/pMB1/pBR322/pUC origin of replication
   6000..6860    -  CDS            AmpR: β-lactamase; bla; confers resistance to ampicillin, carbenicillin, and related antibiotics
   6861..6965    -  promoter       AmpR promoter: bla
