[The description below was written by a language model from this plasmid's Addgene catalogue record and pLannotate feature annotations shown in this document.]
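Description:
pcDNA3-RPA32-mVen is a mammalian expression plasmid built on a pcDNA3-mVen backbone that produces human RPA32 (RPA2), the 32 kDa subunit of the heterotrimeric replication protein A complex, with monomeric Venus attached to its C-terminus. The sequenced plasmid is about 7 kb. In bacteria it replicates from a high-copy ColE1/pUC-type origin and is selected with ampicillin through the β-lactamase gene and its own promoter. An f1 origin is also present, along with short lac promoter/operator and other backbone remnants that have no evident role in expression.

The RPA2 coding sequence was inserted between BamHI and EcoRI sites, both retained. It sits downstream of the human cytomegalovirus immediate early enhancer and promoter and is followed, after a short linker region, by a mammalian codon-optimized mVenus carrying the monomerizing A206K mutation. The bovine growth hormone polyadenylation signal terminates the transcript. T7 and SP6 promoters flank the fusion cassette, as is typical of pcDNA3, and can serve for in vitro transcription or as sequencing primer sites. A separate cassette places the neomycin phosphotransferase gene under the SV40 early promoter with an SV40 poly(A) signal, which allows G418 selection of stably transfected mammalian cells. The small HIV-1 LTR and ble fragments in the annotation appear to be partial matches rather than functional elements.

Because RPA binds and stabilizes single-stranded DNA during replication and the DNA damage response, a yellow fluorescent RPA32 fusion is suited to visualizing the protein's localization in transfected cells. The record itself states only mammalian expression of the fusion as the purpose.
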