Addgene plasmid #211388: pcDNA3-RPA32-mVen
Purpose: mammalian expression of human RPA32 C-terminally fused to mVenus
Depositing lab: Helmut Pospiech. Depositing organization: Leibniz Institute on Aging - Fritz Lipmann Institute (FLI).
Backbone
  Vector backbone: pcDNA3-mVen
  Vector type: Mammalian Expression
Growth in bacteria
  Bacterial resistance: Ampicillin, 100 μg/mL
  Growth temperature: 37°C
  Growth strain: DH5alpha
  Copy number: High Copy
Gene/Insert
  Gene/Insert name: RPA32 (alt name: RPA2)
  Species: H. sapiens (human)
  Entrez Gene: RPA2 (a.k.a. REPA2, RP-A p32, RP-A p34, RPA32)
  Tag / fusion protein: mVenus (C terminal on insert)
  Cloning method: Restriction Enzyme; 5′ cloning site BamHI (not destroyed); 3′ cloning site EcoRI (not destroyed)
Terms and licenses: Academic/Nonprofit Terms; Industry Terms: Not Available to Industry
Depositor comments: generated by Julia Kutz (Leibniz Institute on Aging - Fritz Lipmann Institute, D-07745 Jena, Germany)
How to cite: pcDNA3-RPA32-mVen was a gift from Helmut Pospiech (Addgene plasmid # 211388 ; http://n2t.net/addgene:211388 ; RRID:Addgene_211388)
